Addgene plasmid #116243: pHAGE-EGFR-E709Q
Purpose: Lentiviral expression of EGFR E709Q
Depositing lab: Gordon Mills & Kenneth Scott. Depositing organization: Baylor College of Medicine. Publication: Systematic Functional Annotation of Somatic Mutations in Cancer. Ng PK, Li J, Jeong KJ, Shao S, Chen H, Tsang YH, Sengupta S, Wang Z, Bhavana VH, Tran R, Soewito S, Minussi DC, Moreno D, Kong K, Dogruluk T, Lu H, Gao J, Tokheim C, Zhou DC, Johnson AM, Zeng J, Ip CKM, Ju Z, Wester M, Yu S, Li Y, Vellano CP, Schultz N, Karchin R, Ding L, Lu Y, Cheung LWT, Chen K, Shaw KR, Meric-Bernstam F, Scott KL, Yi S, Sahni N, Liang H, Mills GB. Cancer Cell. 2018 Mar 12;33(3):450-462.e10. doi: 10.1016/j.ccell.2018.01.021. PubMed 29533785.
Backbone
  Vector backbone: pHAGE
  Vector type: Lentiviral
Growth in bacteria
  Bacterial resistance: Ampicillin, 100 μg/mL
  Growth temperature: 37°C
  Growth strain: Stbl3
  Copy number: High Copy
Gene/Insert
  Gene/Insert name: EGFR
  Species: H. sapiens (human)
  Mutation: E709Q
  Entrez Gene: EGFR (a.k.a. ERBB, ERBB1, ERRP, HER1, NISBD2, NNCIS, PIG61, mENA)
  Cloning method: Gateway Cloning
Terms and licenses: Academic/Nonprofit Terms; Industry Terms: Not Available to Industry
How to cite: pHAGE-EGFR-E709Q was a gift from Gordon Mills & Kenneth Scott (Addgene plasmid # 116243 ; http://n2t.net/addgene:116243 ; RRID:Addgene_116243)
