[The description below was written by a language model from this plasmid's Addgene catalogue record and the feature table of its GenBank file.]
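Description:
pHAGE-EGFR-E709Q is a 12.1 kb HIV-1-based lentiviral expression plasmid built on the pHAGE backbone and carrying the human epidermal growth factor receptor with the E709Q point substitution. In bacteria it is maintained through a high-copy ColE1/pUC-type origin and selected with ampicillin via the bla gene. The viral portion comprises a full-length HIV-1 LTR upstream (labelled as a 3' LTR by the automated annotation, although it occupies the 5' position of the transfer cassette), the Psi packaging signal, the Rev response element for Rev-dependent nuclear export of the genomic RNA, the cPPT/CTS element, and a U3-deleted self-inactivating 3' LTR. Packaging functions are not encoded on the plasmid and must be supplied in trans.

The payload is driven by the constitutive human EF-1-alpha promoter, including its first intron. The full-length EGFR precursor coding sequence was introduced by Gateway recombination and sits between attB1 and attB2 sites. Downstream lie short T3 and T7 phage promoters, an attB4 site and a V5 epitope sequence. The V5 tag is annotated as a separate feature well past the end of the EGFR reading frame, so the record does not indicate that it is fused to the receptor. An EMCV IRES then directs translation of puromycin N-acetyltransferase from the same transcript, allowing puromycin selection of transduced mammalian cells, and a WPRE enhances transcript expression. A second, partial record covers only the 3.6 kb EGFR open reading frame. The construct belongs to a collection made for systematic functional annotation of somatic cancer mutations and serves for stable expression of this EGFR variant.
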