LOCUS       Exported 12122 bp ds-DNA circular SYN 13-MAY-2021
DEFINITION  Lentiviral expression of EGFR E709Q.
ACCESSION   .
VERSION     .
KEYWORDS    pHAGE-EGFR-E709Q
SOURCE      synthetic DNA construct
  ORGANISM  synthetic DNA construct
REFERENCE   1 (bases 1 to 12122)
  AUTHORS   Ng PK, Li J, Jeong KJ, Shao S, Chen H, Tsang YH, Sengupta S, Wang Z,
            Bhavana VH, Tran R, Soewito S, Minussi DC, Moreno D, Kong K,
            Dogruluk T, Lu H, Gao J, Tokheim C, Zhou DC, Johnson AM, Zeng J, Ip
            CKM, Ju Z, Wester M, Yu S, Li Y, Vellano CP, Schultz N, Karchin R,
            Ding L, Lu Y, Cheung LWT, Chen K, Shaw KR, Meric-Bernstam F, Scott
            KL, Yi S, Sahni N, Liang H, Mills GB
  TITLE     Systematic Functional Annotation of Somatic Mutations in Cancer.
  JOURNAL   Cancer Cell. 2018 Mar 12;33(3):450-462.e10. doi:
            10.1016/j.ccell.2018.01.021.
  PUBMED    29533785
REFERENCE   2 (bases 1 to 12122)
  AUTHORS   .
  TITLE     Direct Submission
  JOURNAL   Exported May 13, 2021 from SnapGene Server 1.1.58
            http://www.snapgene.com
FEATURES             Location/Qualifiers
     source          1..12122
                     /organism="synthetic DNA construct"
                     /mol_type="other DNA"
     misc_feature    218..335
                     /label=cPPT/CTS
                     /note="central polypurine tract and central termination
                     sequence of HIV-1"
     promoter        383..1561
                     /label=EF-1-alpha promoter
                     /note="strong constitutive promoter for human elongation
                     factor EF-1-alpha"
     intron          614..1552
                     /label=EF-1-alpha intron A
                     /note="intron upstream of the start codon of human
                     EF-1-alpha"
     primer_bind     1509..1529
                     /label=EF1a-F
                     /note="Human elongation factor-1a promoter, forward primer"
     protein_bind    1581..1605
                     /gene="mutant version of attB"
                     /label=attB1
                     /bound_moiety="BP Clonase(TM)"
                     /note="recombination site for the Gateway(R) BP reaction"
     CDS             1608..5240
                     /codon_start=1
                     /product="precursor of human epidermal growth factor
                     receptor"
                     /label=EGFR
                     /translation="MRPSGTAGAALLALLAALCPASRALEEKKVCQGTSNKLTQLGTFE
                     DHFLSLQRMFNNCEVVLGNLEITYVQRNYDLSFLKTIQEVAGYVLIALNTVERIPLENL
                     QIIRGNMYYENSYALAVLSNYDANKTGLKELPMRNLQEILHGAVRFSNNPALCNVESIQ
                     WRDIVSSDFLSNMSMDFQNHLGSCQKCDPSCPNGSCWGAGEENCQKLTKIICAQQCSGR
                     CRGKSPSDCCHNQCAAGCTGPRESDCLVCRKFRDEATCKDTCPPLMLYNPTTYQMDVNP
                     EGKYSFGATCVKKCPRNYVVTDHGSCVRACGADSYEMEEDGVRKCKKCEGPCRKVCNGI
                     GIGEFKDSLSINATNIKHFKNCTSISGDLHILPVAFRGDSFTHTPPLDPQELDILKTVK
                     EITGFLLIQAWPENRTDLHAFENLEIIRGRTKQHGQFSLAVVSLNITSLGLRSLKEISD
                     GDVIISGNKNLCYANTINWKKLFGTSGQKTKIISNRGENSCKATGQVCHALCSPEGCWG
                     PEPRDCVSCRNVSRGRECVDKCNLLEGEPREFVENSECIQCHPECLPQAMNITCTGRGP
                     DNCIQCAHYIDGPHCVKTCPAGVMGENNTLVWKYADAGHVCHLCHPNCTYGCTGPGLEG
                     CPTNGPKIPSIATGMVGALLLLLVVALGIGLFMRRRHIVRKRTLRRLLQERELVEPLTP
                     SGEAPNQALLRILKQTEFKKIKVLGSGAFGTVYKGLWIPEGEKVKIPVAIKELREATSP
                     KANKEILDEAYVMASVDNPHVCRLLGICLTSTVQLITQLMPFGCLLDYVREHKDNIGSQ
                     YLLNWCVQIAKGMNYLEDRRLVHRDLAARNVLVKTPQHVKITDFGLAKLLGAEEKEYHA
                     EGGKVPIKWMALESILHRIYTHQSDVWSYGVTVWELMTFGSKPYDGIPASEISSILEKG
                     ERLPQPPICTIDVYMIMVKCWMIDADSRPKFRELIIEFSKMARDPQRYLVIQGDERMHL
                     PSPTDSNFYRALMDEEDMDDVVDADEYLIPQQGFFSSPSTSRTPLLSSLSATSNNSTVA
                     CIDRNGLQSCPIKEDSFLQRYSSDPTGALTEDSIDDTFLPVPEYINQSVPKRPAGSVQN
                     PVYHNQPLNPAPSRDPHYQDPHSTAVGNPEYLNTVQPTCVNSTFDSPAHWAQKGSHQIS
                     LDNPDYQQDFFPKEAKPNGIFKGSTAENAEYLRVAPQSSEFIGA"
     protein_bind    complement(5242..5266)
                     /gene="mutant version of attB"
                     /label=attB2
                     /bound_moiety="BP Clonase(TM)"
                     /note="recombination site for the Gateway(R) BP reaction"
     promoter        5274..5292
                     /label=T3 promoter
                     /note="promoter for bacteriophage T3 RNA polymerase"
     primer_bind     complement(5317..5336)
                     /label=T7
                     /note="T7 promoter, forward primer"
     promoter        complement(5318..5336)
                     /label=T7 promoter
                     /note="promoter for bacteriophage T7 RNA polymerase"
     protein_bind    complement(5342..5362)
                     /gene="mutant version of attB"
                     /label=attB4
                     /bound_moiety="BP Clonase(TM)"
                     /note="core recombination site for the Gateway(R) BP
                     reaction"
     CDS             5416..5457
                     /codon_start=1
                     /product="epitope tag from simian virus 5"
                     /label=V5 tag
                     /translation="GKPIPNPLLGLDST"
     misc_feature    5478..6045
                     /label=IRES
                     /note="internal ribosome entry site (IRES) of the
                     encephalomyocarditis virus (EMCV)"
     misc_feature    5495..6047
                     /label=IRES
                     /note="internal ribosome entry site (IRES) of the
                     encephalomyocarditis virus (EMCV)"
     primer_bind     complement(5639..5656)
                     /label=IRES reverse
                     /note="IRES internal ribosome entry site, reverse primer.
                     Also called pCDH-rev"
     primer_bind     5866..5885
                     /label=IRES-F
                     /note="IRES internal ribosome entry site, forward primer"
     CDS             6059..6658
                     /codon_start=1
                     /gene="pac from Streptomyces alboniger"
                     /product="puromycin N-acetyltransferase"
                     /label=PuroR
                     /note="confers resistance to puromycin"
                     /translation="MTEYKPTVRLATRDDVPRAVRTLAAAFADYPATRHTVDPDRHIER
                     VTELQELFLTRVGLDIGKVWVADDGAAVAVWTTPESVEAGAVFAEIGPRMAELSGSRLA
                     AQQQMEGLLAPHRPKEPAWFLATVGVSPDHQGKGLGSAVVLPGVEAAERAGVPAFLETS
                     APRNLPFYERLGFTVTADVEVPEGPRTWCMTRKPGA"
     primer_bind     complement(6059..6078)
                     /label=Puro-R
                     /note="Puromycin resistance gene, reverse primer. Also
                     called puro-variant-R"
     primer_bind     6555..6575
                     /label=Puro-F
                     /note="Puromycin resistance gene, forward primer"
     misc_feature    6672..7260
                     /label=WPRE
                     /note="woodchuck hepatitis virus posttranscriptional
                     regulatory element"
     primer_bind     complement(6725..6745)
                     /label=WPRE-R
                     /note="WPRE, reverse primer"
     CDS             complement(7143..7154)
                     /codon_start=1
                     /product="Factor Xa recognition and cleavage site"
                     /label=Factor Xa site
                     /translation="IEGR"
     LTR             7335..7568
                     /label=3' LTR (Delta-U3)
                     /note="self-inactivating 3' long terminal repeat (LTR) from
                     HIV-1"
     primer_bind     complement(7687..7705)
                     /label=pBRforEco
                     /note="pBR322 vectors, upsteam of EcoRI site, forward
                     primer"
     promoter        7773..7877
                     /gene="bla"
                     /label=AmpR promoter
     CDS             7878..8738
                     /codon_start=1
                     /gene="bla"
                     /product="beta-lactamase"
                     /label=AmpR
                     /note="confers resistance to ampicillin, carbenicillin, and
                     related antibiotics"
                     /translation="MSIQHFRVALIPFFAAFCLPVFAHPETLVKVKDAEDQLGARVGYI
                     ELDLNSGKILESFRPEERFPMMSTFKVLLCGAVLSRVDAGQEQLGRRIHYSQNDLVEYS
                     PVTEKHLTDGMTVRELCSAAITMSDNTAANLLLTTIGGPKELTAFLHNMGDHVTRLDRW
                     EPELNEAIPNDERDTTMPVAMATTLRKLLTGELLTLASRQQLIDWMEADKVAGPLLRSA
                     LPAGWFIADKSGAGERGSRGIIAALGPDGKPSRIVVIYTTGSQATMDERNRQIAEIGAS
                     LIKHW"
     primer_bind     complement(8096..8115)
                     /label=Amp-R
                     /note="Ampicillin resistance gene, reverse primer"
     rep_origin      8909..9497
                     /direction=RIGHT
                     /label=ori
                     /note="high-copy-number ColE1/pMB1/pBR322/pUC origin of
                     replication"
     primer_bind     9398..9417
                     /label=pBR322ori-F
                     /note="pBR322 origin, forward primer"
     primer_bind     9651..9668
                     /label=L4440
                     /note="L4440 vector, forward primer"
     primer_bind     9760..9779
                     /label=SV40pro-F
                     /note="SV40 promoter/origin, forward primer"
     protein_bind    9908..9929
                     /label=CAP binding site
                     /bound_moiety="E. coli catabolite activator protein"
                     /note="CAP binding activates transcription in the presence
                     of cAMP."
     promoter        9944..9974
                     /label=lac promoter
                     /note="promoter for the E. coli lac operon"
     protein_bind    9982..9998
                     /label=lac operator
                     /bound_moiety="lac repressor encoded by lacI"
                     /note="The lac repressor binds to the lac operator to
                     inhibit transcription in E. coli. This inhibition can be
                     relieved by adding lactose or
                     isopropyl-beta-D-thiogalactopyranoside (IPTG)."
     primer_bind     9987..10009
                     /label=M13/pUC Reverse
                     /note="In lacZ gene"
     primer_bind     10006..10022
                     /label=M13 rev
                     /note="common sequencing primer, one of multiple similar
                     variants"
     primer_bind     10006..10022
                     /label=M13 Reverse
                     /note="In lacZ gene. Also called M13-rev"
     primer_bind     10072..10091
                     /label=EBV-rev
                     /note="SV40 polyA terminator, reverse primer"
     LTR             10283..10916
                     /label=3' LTR
                     /note="3' long terminal repeat (LTR) from HIV-1"
     misc_feature    10963..11088
                     /label=HIV-1 Psi
                     /note="packaging signal of human immunodeficiency virus
                     type 1"
     misc_feature    11585..11818
                     /label=RRE
                     /note="The Rev response element (RRE) of HIV-1 allows for
                     Rev-dependent mRNA export from the nucleus to the
                     cytoplasm."
     CDS             12003..12047
                     /codon_start=1
                     /product="antigenic peptide corresponding to amino acids
                     655 to 669 of the HIV envelope protein gp41 (Lutje Hulsik
                     et al., 2013)"
                     /label=gp41 peptide
                     /note="recognized by the 2H10 single-chain llama nanobody"
                     /translation="KNEQELLELDKWASL"
ORIGIN
        1 ttaagaatag tttttgctgt actttctata gtgaatagag ttaggcaggg atattcacca
       61 ttatcgtttc agacccacct cccaaccccg aggggacccg acaggcccga aggaatagaa
      121 gaagaaggtg gagagagaga cagagacaga tccattcgat tagtgaacgg atctcgacgg
      181 tatcgccgaa ttcacaaatg gcagtattca tccacaattt taaaagaaaa ggggggattg
      241 gggggtacag tgcaggggaa agaatagtag acataatagc aacagacata caaactaaag
      301 aattacaaaa acaaattaca aaaattcaaa attttcgggt ttattacagg gacagcagag
      361 atccagtttg gactagtcgt gaggctccgg tgcccgtcag tgggcagagc gcacatcgcc
      421 cacagtcccc gagaagttgg ggggaggggt cggcaattga accggtgcct agagaaggtg
      481 gcgcggggta aactgggaaa gtgatgtcgt gtactggctc cgcctttttc ccgagggtgg
      541 gggagaaccg tatataagtg cagtagtcgc cgtgaacgtt ctttttcgca acgggtttgc
      601 cgccagaaca caggtaagtg ccgtgtgtgg ttcccgcggg cctggcctct ttacgggtta
      661 tggcccttgc gtgccttgaa ttacttccac ctggctgcag tacgtgattc ttgatcccga
      721 gcttcgggtt ggaagtgggt gggagagttc gaggccttgc gcttaaggag ccccttcgcc
      781 tcgtgcttga gttgaggcct ggcctgggcg ctggggccgc cgcgtgcgaa tctggtggca
      841 ccttcgcgcc tgtctcgctg ctttcgataa gtctctagcc atttaaaatt tttgatgacc
      901 tgctgcgacg ctttttttct ggcaagatag tcttgtaaat gcgggccaag atctgcacac
      961 tggtatttcg gtttttgggg ccgcgggcgg cgacggggcc cgtgcgtccc agcgcacatg
     1021 ttcggcgagg cggggcctgc gagcgcggcc accgagaatc ggacgggggt agtctcaagc
     1081 tggccggcct gctctggtgc ctggcctcgc gccgccgtgt atcgccccgc cctgggcggc
     1141 aaggctggcc cggtcggcac cagttgcgtg agcggaaaga tggccgcttc ccggccctgc
     1201 tgcagggagc tcaaaatgga ggacgcggcg ctcgggagag cgggcgggtg agtcacccac
     1261 acaaaggaaa agggcctttc cgtcctcagc cgtcgcttca tgtgactcca cggagtaccg
     1321 ggcgccgtcc aggcacctcg attagttctc gagcttttgg agtacgtcgt ctttaggttg
     1381 gggggagggg ttttatgcga tggagtttcc ccacactgag tgggtggaga ctgaagttag
     1441 gccagcttgg cacttgatgt aattctcctt ggaatttgcc ctttttgagt ttggatcttg
     1501 gttcattctc aagcctcaga cagtggttca aagttttttt cttccatttc aggtgtcgtg
     1561 aagcggccct gcagatatca acaagtttgt acaaaaaagc aggcaccatg cgaccctccg
     1621 ggacggccgg ggcagcgctc ctggcgctgc tggctgcgct ctgcccggcg agtcgggctc
     1681 tggaggaaaa gaaagtttgc caaggcacga gtaacaagct cacgcagttg ggcacttttg
     1741 aagatcattt tctcagcctc cagaggatgt tcaataactg tgaggtggtc cttgggaatt
     1801 tggaaattac ctatgtgcag aggaattatg atctttcctt cttaaagacc atccaggagg
     1861 tggctggtta tgtcctcatt gccctcaaca cagtggagcg aattcctttg gaaaacctgc
     1921 agatcatcag aggaaatatg tactacgaaa attcctatgc cttagcagtc ttatctaact
     1981 atgatgcaaa taaaaccgga ctgaaggagc tgcccatgag aaatttacag gaaatcctgc
     2041 atggcgccgt gcggttcagc aacaaccctg ccctgtgcaa cgtggagagc atccagtggc
     2101 gggacatagt cagcagtgac tttctcagca acatgtcgat ggacttccag aaccacctgg
     2161 gcagctgcca aaagtgtgat ccaagctgtc ccaatgggag ctgctggggt gcaggagagg
     2221 agaactgcca gaaactgacc aaaatcatct gtgcccagca gtgctccggg cgctgccgtg
     2281 gcaagtcccc cagtgactgc tgccacaacc agtgtgctgc aggctgcaca ggcccccggg
     2341 agagcgactg cctggtctgc cgcaaattcc gagacgaagc cacgtgcaag gacacctgcc
     2401 ccccactcat gctctacaac cccaccacgt accagatgga tgtgaacccc gagggcaaat
     2461 acagctttgg tgccacctgc gtgaagaagt gtccccgtaa ttatgtggtg acagatcacg
     2521 gctcgtgcgt ccgagcctgt ggggccgaca gctatgagat ggaggaagac ggcgtccgca
     2581 agtgtaagaa gtgcgaaggg ccttgccgca aagtgtgtaa cggaataggt attggtgaat
     2641 ttaaagactc actctccata aatgctacga atattaaaca cttcaaaaac tgcacctcca
     2701 tcagtggcga tctccacatc ctgccggtgg catttagggg tgactccttc acacatactc
     2761 ctcctctgga tccacaggaa ctggatattc tgaaaaccgt aaaggaaatc acagggtttt
     2821 tgctgattca ggcttggcct gaaaacagga cggacctcca tgcctttgag aacctagaaa
     2881 tcatacgcgg caggaccaag caacatggtc agttttctct tgcagtcgtc agcctgaaca
     2941 taacatcctt gggattacgc tccctcaagg agataagtga tggagatgtg ataatttcag
     3001 gaaacaaaaa tttgtgctat gcaaatacaa taaactggaa aaaactgttt gggacctccg
     3061 gtcagaaaac caaaattata agcaacagag gtgaaaacag ctgcaaggcc acaggccagg
     3121 tctgccatgc cttgtgctcc cccgagggct gctggggccc ggagcccagg gactgcgtct
     3181 cttgccggaa tgtcagccga ggcagggaat gcgtggacaa gtgcaacctt ctggagggtg
     3241 agccaaggga gtttgtggag aactctgagt gcatacagtg ccacccagag tgcctgcctc
     3301 aggccatgaa catcacctgc acaggacggg gaccagacaa ctgtatccag tgtgcccact
     3361 acattgacgg cccccactgc gtcaagacct gcccggcagg agtcatggga gaaaacaaca
     3421 ccctggtctg gaagtacgca gacgccggcc atgtgtgcca cctgtgccat ccaaactgca
     3481 cctacggatg cactgggcca ggtcttgaag gctgtccaac gaatgggcct aagatcccgt
     3541 ccatcgccac tgggatggtg ggggccctcc tcttgctgct ggtggtggcc ctggggatcg
     3601 gcctcttcat gcgaaggcgc cacatcgttc ggaagcgcac gctgcggagg ctgctgcagg
     3661 agagggagct tgtggagcct cttacaccca gtggagaagc tcccaaccaa gctctcttga
     3721 ggatcttgaa gcaaactgaa ttcaaaaaga tcaaagtgct gggctccggt gcgttcggca
     3781 cggtgtataa gggactctgg atcccagaag gtgagaaagt taaaattccc gtcgctatca
     3841 aggaattaag agaagcaaca tctccgaaag ccaacaagga aatcctcgat gaagcctacg
     3901 tgatggccag cgtggacaac ccccacgtgt gccgcctgct gggcatctgc ctcacctcca
     3961 ccgtgcagct catcacgcag ctcatgccct tcggctgcct cctggactat gtccgggaac
     4021 acaaagacaa tattggctcc cagtacctgc tcaactggtg tgtgcagatc gcaaagggca
     4081 tgaactactt ggaggaccgt cgcttggtgc accgcgacct ggcagccagg aacgtactgg
     4141 tgaaaacacc gcagcatgtc aagatcacag attttgggct ggccaaactg ctgggtgcgg
     4201 aagagaaaga ataccatgca gaaggaggca aagtgcctat caagtggatg gcattggaat
     4261 caattttaca cagaatctat acccaccaga gtgatgtctg gagctacggg gtgaccgttt
     4321 gggagttgat gacctttgga tccaagccat atgacggaat ccctgccagc gagatctcct
     4381 ccatcctgga gaaaggagaa cgcctccctc agccacccat atgtaccatc gatgtctaca
     4441 tgatcatggt caagtgctgg atgatagacg cagatagtcg cccaaagttc cgtgagttga
     4501 tcatcgaatt ctccaaaatg gcccgagacc cccagcgcta ccttgtcatt cagggggatg
     4561 aaagaatgca tttgccaagt cctacagact ccaacttcta ccgtgccctg atggatgaag
     4621 aagacatgga cgacgtggtg gatgccgacg agtacctcat cccacagcag ggcttcttca
     4681 gcagcccctc cacgtcacgg actcccctcc tgagctctct gagtgcaacc agcaacaatt
     4741 ccaccgtggc ttgcattgat agaaatgggc tgcaaagctg tcccatcaag gaagacagct
     4801 tcttgcagcg atacagctca gaccccacag gcgccttgac tgaggacagc atagacgaca
     4861 ccttcctccc agtgcctgaa tacataaacc agtccgttcc caaaaggccc gctggctctg
     4921 tgcagaatcc tgtctatcac aatcagcctc tgaaccccgc gcccagcaga gacccacact
     4981 accaggaccc ccacagcact gcagtgggca accccgagta tctcaacact gtccagccca
     5041 cctgtgtcaa cagcacattc gacagccctg cccactgggc ccagaaaggc agccaccaaa
     5101 ttagcctgga caaccctgac taccagcagg acttctttcc caaggaagcc aagccaaatg
     5161 gcatctttaa gggctccaca gctgaaaatg cagaatacct aagggtcgcg ccacaaagca
     5221 gtgaatttat tggagcatag aacccagctt tcttgtacaa agtggtgata tccaattaac
     5281 cctcactaaa ggattgattt gttgaaataa gtgttgccct atagtgagtc gtattaccac
     5341 ccaacttttc tatacaaagt ggttgatatc cagcacagtg gcggccgctc gagtctagag
     5401 ggcccgcggt tcgaaggtaa gcctatccct aaccctctcc tcggtctcga ttctacgcgt
     5461 accggttagt aatgagatcc ctcccccccc cctaacgtta ctggccgaag ccgcttggaa
     5521 taaggccggt gtgcgtttgt ctatatgtta ttttccacca tattgccgtc ttttggcaat
     5581 gtgagggccc ggaaacctgg ccctgtcttc ttgacgagca ttcctagggg tctttcccct
     5641 ctcgccaaag gaatgcaagg tctgttgaat gtcgtgaagg aagcagttcc tctggaagct
     5701 tcttgaagac aaacaacgtc tgtagcgacc ctttgcaggc agcggaaccc cccacctggc
     5761 gacaggtgcc tctgcggcca aaagccacgt gtataagata cacctgcaaa ggcggcacaa
     5821 ccccagtgcc acgttgtgag ttggatagtt gtggaaagag tcaaatggct ctcctcaagc
     5881 gtattcaaca aggggctgaa ggatgcccag aaggtacccc attgtatggg atctgatctg
     5941 gggcctcggt gcacatgctt tacatgtgtt tagtcgaggt taaaaaaacg tctaggcccc
     6001 ccgaaccacg gggacgtggt tttcctttga aaaacacgat gataatatgg ccacacatat
     6061 gaccgagtac aagcccacgg tgcgcctcgc cacccgcgac gacgtcccca gggccgtacg
     6121 caccctcgcc gccgcgttcg ccgactaccc cgccacgcgc cacaccgtcg atccggaccg
     6181 ccacatcgag cgggtcaccg agctgcaaga actcttcctc acgcgcgtcg ggctcgacat
     6241 cggcaaggtg tgggtcgcgg acgacggcgc cgcggtggcg gtctggacca cgccggagag
     6301 cgtcgaagcg ggggcggtgt tcgccgagat cggcccgcgc atggccgagt tgagcggttc
     6361 ccggctggcc gcgcagcaac agatggaagg cctcctggcg ccgcaccggc ccaaggagcc
     6421 cgcgtggttc ctggccaccg tcggcgtctc gcccgaccac cagggcaagg gtctgggcag
     6481 cgccgtcgtg ctccccggag tggaggcggc cgagcgcgcc ggggtgcccg ccttcctgga
     6541 gacctccgcg ccccgcaacc tccccttcta cgagcggctc ggcttcaccg tcaccgccga
     6601 cgtcgaggtg cccgaaggac cgcgcacctg gtgcatgacc cgcaagcccg gtgcctaaat
     6661 cgatagatcc taatcaacct ctggattaca aaatttgtga aagattgact ggtattctta
     6721 actatgttgc tccttttacg ctatgtggat acgctgcttt aatgcctttg tatcatgcta
     6781 ttgcttcccg tatggctttc attttctcct ccttgtataa atcctggttg ctgtctcttt
     6841 atgaggagtt gtggcccgtt gtcaggcaac gtggcgtggt gtgcactgtg tttgctgacg
     6901 caacccccac tggttggggc attgccacca cctgtcagct cctttccggg actttcgctt
     6961 tccccctccc tattgccacg gcggaactca tcgccgcctg ccttgcccgc tgctggacag
     7021 gggctcggct gttgggcact gacaattccg tggtgttgtc ggggaaatca tcgtcctttc
     7081 cttggctgct cgcctgtgtt gccacctgga ttctgcgcgg gacgtccttc tgctacgtcc
     7141 cttcggccct caatccagcg gaccttcctt cccgcggcct gctgccggct ctgcggcctc
     7201 ttccgcgtct tcgccttcgc cctcagacga gtcggatctc cctttgggcc gcctccccgc
     7261 ctgagatcct ttaagaccaa tgacttacaa ggcagctgta gatcttagcc actttttaaa
     7321 agaaaagggg ggactggaag ggctaattca ctcccaacga agacaagatc tgctttttgc
     7381 ttgtactggg tctctctggt tagaccagat ctgagcctgg gagctctctg gctaactagg
     7441 gaacccactg cttaagcctc aataaagctt gccttgagtg cttcaagtag tgtgtgcccg
     7501 tctgttgtgt gactctggta actagagatc cctcagaccc ttttagtcag tgtggaaaat
     7561 ctctagcagt agtagttcat gtcatcttat tattcagtat ttataacttg caaagaaatg
     7621 aatatcagag agtgagaggc ccgggttaat taaggaaagg gctagatcat tcttgaagac
     7681 gaaagggcct cgtgatacgc ctatttttat aggttaatgt catgataata atggtttctt
     7741 agacgtcagg tggcactttt cggggaaatg tgcgcggaac ccctatttgt ttatttttct
     7801 aaatacattc aaatatgtat ccgctcatga gacaataacc ctgataaatg cttcaataat
     7861 attgaaaaag gaagagtatg agtattcaac atttccgtgt cgcccttatt cccttttttg
     7921 cggcattttg ccttcctgtt tttgctcacc cagaaacgct ggtgaaagta aaagatgctg
     7981 aagatcagtt gggtgcacga gtgggttaca tcgaactgga tctcaacagc ggtaagatcc
     8041 ttgagagttt tcgccccgaa gaacgttttc caatgatgag cacttttaaa gttctgctat
     8101 gtggcgcggt attatcccgt gttgacgccg ggcaagagca actcggtcgc cgcatacact
     8161 attctcagaa tgacttggtt gagtactcac cagtcacaga aaagcatctt acggatggca
     8221 tgacagtaag agaattatgc agtgctgcca taaccatgag tgataacact gcggccaact
     8281 tacttctgac aacgatcgga ggaccgaagg agctaaccgc ttttttgcac aacatggggg
     8341 atcatgtaac tcgccttgat cgttgggaac cggagctgaa tgaagccata ccaaacgacg
     8401 agcgtgacac cacgatgcct gtagcaatgg caacaacgtt gcgcaaacta ttaactggcg
     8461 aactacttac tctagcttcc cggcaacaat taatagactg gatggaggcg gataaagttg
     8521 caggaccact tctgcgctcg gcccttccgg ctggctggtt tattgctgat aaatctggag
     8581 ccggtgagcg tgggtctcgc ggtatcattg cagcactggg gccagatggt aagccctccc
     8641 gtatcgtagt tatctacacg acggggagtc aggcaactat ggatgaacga aatagacaga
     8701 tcgctgagat aggtgcctca ctgattaagc attggtaact gtcagaccaa gtttactcat
     8761 atatacttta gattgattta aaacttcatt tttaatttaa aaggatctag gtgaagatcc
     8821 tttttgataa tctcatgacc aaaatccctt aacgtgagtt ttcgttccac tgagcgtcag
     8881 accccgtaga aaagatcaaa ggatcttctt gagatccttt ttttctgcgc gtaatctgct
     8941 gcttgcaaac aaaaaaacca ccgctaccag cggtggtttg tttgccggat caagagctac
     9001 caactctttt tccgaaggta actggcttca gcagagcgca gataccaaat actgttcttc
     9061 tagtgtagcc gtagttaggc caccacttca agaactctgt agcaccgcct acatacctcg
     9121 ctctgctaat cctgttacca gtggctgctg ccagtggcga taagtcgtgt cttaccgggt
     9181 tggactcaag acgatagtta ccggataagg cgcagcggtc gggctgaacg gggggttcgt
     9241 gcacacagcc cagcttggag cgaacgacct acaccgaact gagataccta cagcgtgagc
     9301 tatgagaaag cgccacgctt cccgaaggga gaaaggcgga caggtatccg gtaagcggca
     9361 gggtcggaac aggagagcgc acgagggagc ttccaggggg aaacgcctgg tatctttata
     9421 gtcctgtcgg gtttcgccac ctctgacttg agcgtcgatt tttgtgatgc tcgtcagggg
     9481 ggcggagcct atggaaaaac gccagcaacg cggccttttt acggttcctg gccttttgct
     9541 ggccttttgc tcacatgttc tttcctgcgt tatcccctga ttctgtggat aaccgtatta
     9601 ccgcctttga gtgagctgat accgctcgcc gcagccgaac gaccgagcgc agcgagtcag
     9661 tgagcgagga agcggaagag cgcccaatac gcaaaccgcc tctccccgcg cgttggccga
     9721 ttcattaatg cagcaagctc atggctgact aatttttttt atttatgcag aggccgaggc
     9781 cgcctcggcc tctgagctat tccagaagta gtgaggaggc ttttttggag gcctaggctt
     9841 ttgcaaaaag ctccccgtgg cacgacaggt ttcccgactg gaaagcgggc agtgagcgca
     9901 acgcaattaa tgtgagttag ctcactcatt aggcacccca ggctttacac tttatgcttc
     9961 cggctcgtat gttgtgtgga attgtgagcg gataacaatt tcacacagga aacagctatg
    10021 acatgattac gaatttcaca aataaagcat ttttttcact gcattctagt tgtggtttgt
    10081 ccaaactcat caatgtatct tatcatgtct ggatcaactg gataactcaa gctaaccaaa
    10141 atcatcccaa acttcccacc ccatacccta ttaccactgc caattacctg tggtttcatt
    10201 tactctaaac ctgtgattcc tctgaattat tttcatttta aagaaattgt atttgttaaa
    10261 tatgtactac aaacttagta gttggaaggg ctaattcact cccaaagaag acaagatatc
    10321 cttgatctgt ggatctacca cacacaaggc tacttccctg attagcagaa ctacacacca
    10381 gggccagggg tcagatatcc actgaccttt ggatggtgct acaagctagt accagttgag
    10441 ccagataagg tagaagaggc caataaagga gagaacacca gcttgttaca ccctgtgagc
    10501 ctgcatggga tggatgaccc ggagagagaa gtgttagagt ggaggtttga cagccgccta
    10561 gcatttcatc acgtggcccg agagctgcat ccggagtact tcaagaactg ctgatatcga
    10621 gcttgctaca agggactttc cgctggggac tttccaggga ggcgtggcct gggcgggact
    10681 ggggagtggc gagccctcag atcctgcata taagcagctg ctttttgcct gtactgggtc
    10741 tctctggtta gaccagatct gagcctggga gctctctggc taactaggga acccactgct
    10801 taagcctcaa taaagcttgc cttgagtgct tcaagtagtg tgtgcccgtc tgttgtgtga
    10861 ctctggtaac tagagatccc tcagaccctt ttagtcagtg tggaaaatct ctagcagtgg
    10921 cgcccgaaca gggacttgaa agcgaaaggg aaaccagagg agctctctcg acgcaggact
    10981 cggcttgctg aagcgcgcac ggcaagaggc gaggggcggc gactggtgag tacgccaaaa
    11041 attttgacta gcggaggcta gaaggagaga gatgggtgcg agagcgtcag tattaagcgg
    11101 gggagaatta gatcgcgatg ggaaaaaatt cggttaaggc cagggggaaa gaaaaaatat
    11161 aaattaaaac atatagtatg ggcaagcagg gagctagaac gattcgcagt taatcctggc
    11221 ctgttagaaa catcagaagg ctgtagacaa atactgggac agctacaacc atcccttcag
    11281 acaggatcag aagaacttag atcattatat aatacagtag caaccctcta ttgtgtgcat
    11341 caaaggatag agataaaaga caccaaggaa gctttagaca agatagagga agagcaaaac
    11401 aaaagtaaga ccaccgcaca gcaagcggcc ggccgctgat cttcagacct ggaggaggag
    11461 atatgaggga caattggaga agtgaattat ataaatataa agtagtaaaa attgaaccat
    11521 taggagtagc acccaccaag gcaaagagaa gagtggtgca gagagaaaaa agagcagtgg
    11581 gaataggagc tttgttcctt gggttcttgg gagcagcagg aagcactatg ggcgcagcgt
    11641 caatgacgct gacggtacag gccagacaat tattgtctgg tatagtgcag cagcagaaca
    11701 atttgctgag ggctattgag gcgcaacagc atctgttgca actcacagtc tggggcatca
    11761 agcagctcca ggcaagaatc ctggctgtgg aaagatacct aaaggatcaa cagctcctgg
    11821 ggatttgggg ttgctctgga aaactcattt gcaccactgc tgtgccttgg aatgctagtt
    11881 ggagtaataa atctctggaa cagatttgga atcacacgac ctggatggag tgggacagag
    11941 aaattaacaa ttacacaagc ttaatacact ccttaattga agaatcgcaa aaccagcaag
    12001 aaaagaatga acaagaatta ttggaattag ataaatgggc aagtttgtgg aattggttta
    12061 acataacaaa ttggctgtgg tatataaaat tattcataat gatagtagga ggcttggtag
    12121 gt
//
