LOCUS       Exported 3633 bp ds-DNA linear SYN 14-SEP-2021
DEFINITION  Lentiviral expression of EGFR E709Q.
ACCESSION   .
VERSION     .
KEYWORDS    pHAGE-EGFR-E709Q
SOURCE      synthetic DNA construct
  ORGANISM  synthetic DNA construct
REFERENCE   1 (bases 1 to 3633)
  AUTHORS   Ng PK, Li J, Jeong KJ, Shao S, Chen H, Tsang YH, Sengupta S, Wang Z,
            Bhavana VH, Tran R, Soewito S, Minussi DC, Moreno D, Kong K,
            Dogruluk T, Lu H, Gao J, Tokheim C, Zhou DC, Johnson AM, Zeng J, Ip
            CKM, Ju Z, Wester M, Yu S, Li Y, Vellano CP, Schultz N, Karchin R,
            Ding L, Lu Y, Cheung LWT, Chen K, Shaw KR, Meric-Bernstam F, Scott
            KL, Yi S, Sahni N, Liang H, Mills GB
  TITLE     Systematic Functional Annotation of Somatic Mutations in Cancer.
  JOURNAL   Cancer Cell. 2018 Mar 12;33(3):450-462.e10. doi:
            10.1016/j.ccell.2018.01.021.
  PUBMED    29533785
REFERENCE   2 (bases 1 to 3633)
  AUTHORS   .
  TITLE     Direct Submission
  JOURNAL   Exported Sep 14, 2021 from SnapGene Server 1.1.58
            http://www.snapgene.com
FEATURES             Location/Qualifiers
     source          1..3633
                     /organism="synthetic DNA construct"
                     /mol_type="other DNA"
     CDS             1..3633
                     /codon_start=1
                     /product="precursor of human epidermal growth factor
                     receptor"
                     /label=EGFR
                     /translation="MRPSGTAGAALLALLAALCPASRALEEKKVCQGTSNKLTQLGTFE
                     DHFLSLQRMFNNCEVVLGNLEITYVQRNYDLSFLKTIQEVAGYVLIALNTVERIPLENL
                     QIIRGNMYYENSYALAVLSNYDANKTGLKELPMRNLQEILHGAVRFSNNPALCNVESIQ
                     WRDIVSSDFLSNMSMDFQNHLGSCQKCDPSCPNGSCWGAGEENCQKLTKIICAQQCSGR
                     CRGKSPSDCCHNQCAAGCTGPRESDCLVCRKFRDEATCKDTCPPLMLYNPTTYQMDVNP
                     EGKYSFGATCVKKCPRNYVVTDHGSCVRACGADSYEMEEDGVRKCKKCEGPCRKVCNGI
                     GIGEFKDSLSINATNIKHFKNCTSISGDLHILPVAFRGDSFTHTPPLDPQELDILKTVK
                     EITGFLLIQAWPENRTDLHAFENLEIIRGRTKQHGQFSLAVVSLNITSLGLRSLKEISD
                     GDVIISGNKNLCYANTINWKKLFGTSGQKTKIISNRGENSCKATGQVCHALCSPEGCWG
                     PEPRDCVSCRNVSRGRECVDKCNLLEGEPREFVENSECIQCHPECLPQAMNITCTGRGP
                     DNCIQCAHYIDGPHCVKTCPAGVMGENNTLVWKYADAGHVCHLCHPNCTYGCTGPGLEG
                     CPTNGPKIPSIATGMVGALLLLLVVALGIGLFMRRRHIVRKRTLRRLLQERELVEPLTP
                     SGEAPNQALLRILKQTEFKKIKVLGSGAFGTVYKGLWIPEGEKVKIPVAIKELREATSP
                     KANKEILDEAYVMASVDNPHVCRLLGICLTSTVQLITQLMPFGCLLDYVREHKDNIGSQ
                     YLLNWCVQIAKGMNYLEDRRLVHRDLAARNVLVKTPQHVKITDFGLAKLLGAEEKEYHA
                     EGGKVPIKWMALESILHRIYTHQSDVWSYGVTVWELMTFGSKPYDGIPASEISSILEKG
                     ERLPQPPICTIDVYMIMVKCWMIDADSRPKFRELIIEFSKMARDPQRYLVIQGDERMHL
                     PSPTDSNFYRALMDEEDMDDVVDADEYLIPQQGFFSSPSTSRTPLLSSLSATSNNSTVA
                     CIDRNGLQSCPIKEDSFLQRYSSDPTGALTEDSIDDTFLPVPEYINQSVPKRPAGSVQN
                     PVYHNQPLNPAPSRDPHYQDPHSTAVGNPEYLNTVQPTCVNSTFDSPAHWAQKGSHQIS
                     LDNPDYQQDFFPKEAKPNGIFKGSTAENAEYLRVAPQSSEFIGA"
ORIGIN
        1 atgcgaccct ccgggacggc cggggcagcg ctcctggcgc tgctggctgc gctctgcccg
       61 gcgagtcggg ctctggagga aaagaaagtt tgccaaggca cgagtaacaa gctcacgcag
      121 ttgggcactt ttgaagatca ttttctcagc ctccagagga tgttcaataa ctgtgaggtg
      181 gtccttggga atttggaaat tacctatgtg cagaggaatt atgatctttc cttcttaaag
      241 accatccagg aggtggctgg ttatgtcctc attgccctca acacagtgga gcgaattcct
      301 ttggaaaacc tgcagatcat cagaggaaat atgtactacg aaaattccta tgccttagca
      361 gtcttatcta actatgatgc aaataaaacc ggactgaagg agctgcccat gagaaattta
      421 caggaaatcc tgcatggcgc cgtgcggttc agcaacaacc ctgccctgtg caacgtggag
      481 agcatccagt ggcgggacat agtcagcagt gactttctca gcaacatgtc gatggacttc
      541 cagaaccacc tgggcagctg ccaaaagtgt gatccaagct gtcccaatgg gagctgctgg
      601 ggtgcaggag aggagaactg ccagaaactg accaaaatca tctgtgccca gcagtgctcc
      661 gggcgctgcc gtggcaagtc ccccagtgac tgctgccaca accagtgtgc tgcaggctgc
      721 acaggccccc gggagagcga ctgcctggtc tgccgcaaat tccgagacga agccacgtgc
      781 aaggacacct gccccccact catgctctac aaccccacca cgtaccagat ggatgtgaac
      841 cccgagggca aatacagctt tggtgccacc tgcgtgaaga agtgtccccg taattatgtg
      901 gtgacagatc acggctcgtg cgtccgagcc tgtggggccg acagctatga gatggaggaa
      961 gacggcgtcc gcaagtgtaa gaagtgcgaa gggccttgcc gcaaagtgtg taacggaata
     1021 ggtattggtg aatttaaaga ctcactctcc ataaatgcta cgaatattaa acacttcaaa
     1081 aactgcacct ccatcagtgg cgatctccac atcctgccgg tggcatttag gggtgactcc
     1141 ttcacacata ctcctcctct ggatccacag gaactggata ttctgaaaac cgtaaaggaa
     1201 atcacagggt ttttgctgat tcaggcttgg cctgaaaaca ggacggacct ccatgccttt
     1261 gagaacctag aaatcatacg cggcaggacc aagcaacatg gtcagttttc tcttgcagtc
     1321 gtcagcctga acataacatc cttgggatta cgctccctca aggagataag tgatggagat
     1381 gtgataattt caggaaacaa aaatttgtgc tatgcaaata caataaactg gaaaaaactg
     1441 tttgggacct ccggtcagaa aaccaaaatt ataagcaaca gaggtgaaaa cagctgcaag
     1501 gccacaggcc aggtctgcca tgccttgtgc tcccccgagg gctgctgggg cccggagccc
     1561 agggactgcg tctcttgccg gaatgtcagc cgaggcaggg aatgcgtgga caagtgcaac
     1621 cttctggagg gtgagccaag ggagtttgtg gagaactctg agtgcataca gtgccaccca
     1681 gagtgcctgc ctcaggccat gaacatcacc tgcacaggac ggggaccaga caactgtatc
     1741 cagtgtgccc actacattga cggcccccac tgcgtcaaga cctgcccggc aggagtcatg
     1801 ggagaaaaca acaccctggt ctggaagtac gcagacgccg gccatgtgtg ccacctgtgc
     1861 catccaaact gcacctacgg atgcactggg ccaggtcttg aaggctgtcc aacgaatggg
     1921 cctaagatcc cgtccatcgc cactgggatg gtgggggccc tcctcttgct gctggtggtg
     1981 gccctgggga tcggcctctt catgcgaagg cgccacatcg ttcggaagcg cacgctgcgg
     2041 aggctgctgc aggagaggga gcttgtggag cctcttacac ccagtggaga agctcccaac
     2101 caagctctct tgaggatctt gaagcaaact gaattcaaaa agatcaaagt gctgggctcc
     2161 ggtgcgttcg gcacggtgta taagggactc tggatcccag aaggtgagaa agttaaaatt
     2221 cccgtcgcta tcaaggaatt aagagaagca acatctccga aagccaacaa ggaaatcctc
     2281 gatgaagcct acgtgatggc cagcgtggac aacccccacg tgtgccgcct gctgggcatc
     2341 tgcctcacct ccaccgtgca gctcatcacg cagctcatgc ccttcggctg cctcctggac
     2401 tatgtccggg aacacaaaga caatattggc tcccagtacc tgctcaactg gtgtgtgcag
     2461 atcgcaaagg gcatgaacta cttggaggac cgtcgcttgg tgcaccgcga cctggcagcc
     2521 aggaacgtac tggtgaaaac accgcagcat gtcaagatca cagattttgg gctggccaaa
     2581 ctgctgggtg cggaagagaa agaataccat gcagaaggag gcaaagtgcc tatcaagtgg
     2641 atggcattgg aatcaatttt acacagaatc tatacccacc agagtgatgt ctggagctac
     2701 ggggtgaccg tttgggagtt gatgaccttt ggatccaagc catatgacgg aatccctgcc
     2761 agcgagatct cctccatcct ggagaaagga gaacgcctcc ctcagccacc catatgtacc
     2821 atcgatgtct acatgatcat ggtcaagtgc tggatgatag acgcagatag tcgcccaaag
     2881 ttccgtgagt tgatcatcga attctccaaa atggcccgag acccccagcg ctaccttgtc
     2941 attcaggggg atgaaagaat gcatttgcca agtcctacag actccaactt ctaccgtgcc
     3001 ctgatggatg aagaagacat ggacgacgtg gtggatgccg acgagtacct catcccacag
     3061 cagggcttct tcagcagccc ctccacgtca cggactcccc tcctgagctc tctgagtgca
     3121 accagcaaca attccaccgt ggcttgcatt gatagaaatg ggctgcaaag ctgtcccatc
     3181 aaggaagaca gcttcttgca gcgatacagc tcagacccca caggcgcctt gactgaggac
     3241 agcatagacg acaccttcct cccagtgcct gaatacataa accagtccgt tcccaaaagg
     3301 cccgctggct ctgtgcagaa tcctgtctat cacaatcagc ctctgaaccc cgcgcccagc
     3361 agagacccac actaccagga cccccacagc actgcagtgg gcaaccccga gtatctcaac
     3421 actgtccagc ccacctgtgt caacagcaca ttcgacagcc ctgcccactg ggcccagaaa
     3481 ggcagccacc aaattagcct ggacaaccct gactaccagc aggacttctt tcccaaggaa
     3541 gccaagccaa atggcatctt taagggctcc acagctgaaa atgcagaata cctaagggtc
     3601 gcgccacaaa gcagtgaatt tattggagca tga
//
